>Addgene plasmid #103071 | pCAG-B2UP49_GFP | addgene full sequence | sequence record 201896 | Addgene Partial NGS Result
GAGGTGCGGCGGCAGCCAATCAGAGCGGCGCGCTCCGAAAGTTTCCTTTTATGGCGAGGCGGCGGCGGCG
GCGGCCCTATAAAAAGCGAAGCGCGCGGCGGGCGGGAGTCGCTGCGCGCTGCCTTCGCCCCGTGCCCCGC
TCCGCCGCCGCCTCGCGCCGCCCGCCCCGGCTCTGACTGACCGCGTTACTCCCACAGGTGAGCGGGCGGG
ACGGCCCTTCTCCTCCGGGCTGTAATTAGCGCTTGGTTTAATGACGGCTTGTTTCTTTTCTGTGGCTGCG
TGAAAGCCTTGAGGGGCTCCGGGAGGGCCCTTTGTGCGGGGGGAGCGGCTCGGGGGGTGCGTGCGTGTGT
GTGTGCGTGGGGAGCGCCGCGTGCGGCTCCGCGCTGCCCGGCGGCTGTGAGCGCTGCGGGCGCGGCGCGG
GGCTTTGTGCGCTCCGCAGTGTGCGCGAGGGGAGCGCGGCCGGGGGCGGTGCCCCGCGGTGCGGGGGGGG
TTGTCGGGCAGCAGCACGGGGCCGTCGCCGATGGGGAACAAAGGCTGCGTGCGGGGTGTGTGCGTGGGGG
GGTGAGCAGGGGGTGTGGGCGCGTCGGTCGGGCTGCAACCCCCCCTGCACCCCCCTCCCCGAGTTGCTGA
GCACGGCCCGGCTTCGGGTGCGGGGCTCCGTACGGGGCGTGGCGCGGGGCTCGCCGTGCCGGGCGGGGGG
TGGCGGCAGGTGGGGGTGCCGGGCGGGGCGGGGCCGCCTCGGGCCGGGGAGGGCTCGGGGGAGGGGCGCG
GCGGCCCCCGGAGCGCCGGCGGCTGTCGAGGCGCGGCGAGCCGCAGCCATTGCCTTTTATGGTAATCGTG
CGAGAGGGCGCAGGGACTTCCTTTGTCCCAAATCTGTGCGGAGCCGAAATCTGGGAGGCGCCGCCGCACC
CCCTCTAGCGGGCGCGGGGCGAAGCGGTGCGGCGCCGGCAGGAAGGAAATGGGCGGGGAGGGCCTTCGTG
CGTCGCCGCGCCGCCGTCCCCTTCTCCCTCTCCAGCCTCGGGGCTGTCCGCGGGGGGACGGCTGCCTTCG
GGGGGGACGGGGCAGGGCGGGGTTCGGCTTCTGGCGTGTGACCGGCGGCTCTAGCGCCTCTGCTAACCAT
GTTCATGCCTTCTTCTTTTTCCTACAGCTCCTGGGCAACGTGCTGGTTATTGTGCTGTCTCATCATTTTG
GCAAAGAATTCGCGGCCGCCACCATGTCAAGGAGCCTCACTTTCAGCTTCGACATCGGTTACGCTTCCAT
TGGGTGGGCCGTGATTGCTAGTGCCTCCCATGACGACGCCGATCCTTCTGTGTGTGGGTGCGGAACGGTG
CTGTTTCCAAAGGATGACTGTCAGGCATTCAAAAGGAGAGAGTATAGAAGGCTGCGCAGGAACATCCGAA
GTCGCAGAGTCCGGATCGAGCGGATCGGGAGACTCCTTGTGCAAGCTCAGATCATCACACCCGAAATGAA
AGAAACCTCCGGCCACCCAGCACCTTTTTACCTTGCAAGCGAGGCCCTGAAAGGGCATCGGACACTGGCT
CCAATTGAATTGTGGCACGTGCTTAGGTGGTATGCACACAACCGAGGGTATGACAACAACGCGTCTTGGT
CTAACTCTCTCTCAGAAGACGGAGGTAACGGGGAAGATACTGAGCGCGTCAAACACGCTCAGGATCTGAT
GGACAAGCACGGAACCGCAACCATGGCCGAAACCATCTGTCGGGAGCTTAAGCTGGAGGAGGGAAAGGCG
GATGCCCCCATGGAGGTGAGTACGCCGGCTTACAAAAATCTGAATACTGCGTTTCCCAGGCTGATCGTTG
AGAAGGAGGTGAGACGGATTCTCGAGCTGAGTGCGCCCCTGATCCCAGGGCTGACAGCCGAGATCATTGA
GCTGATCGCCCAACACCATCCTTTGACGACAGAACAGCGGGGGGTGCTGCTGCAGCACGGTATCAAGCTC
GCACGAAGGTATCGCGGCAGTCTCCTTTTTGGCCAACTGATACCACGGTTCGACAACCGAATTATCAGCA
GATGCCCTGTAACATGGGCGCAGGTCTATGAGGCCGAGCTGAAGAAAGGGAATAGCGAGCAGTCCGCTAG
AGAACGAGCTGAAAAATTGTCTAAGGTCCCCACGGCCAATTGCCCTGAATTTTACGAGTATCGCATGGCC
CGCATTCTGTGCAACATCCGGGCCGACGGTGAACCTCTCTCTGCGGAAATCAGAAGGGAGCTGATGAATC
AGGCACGCCAAGAGGGGAAACTGACCAAGGCCTCCCTGGAGAAAGCCATAAGTTCTAGACTGGGGAAGGA
AACTGAAACCAACGTCAGCAATTACTTCACCCTTCATCCCGACTCCGAAGAGGCACTGTACTTGAATCCC
GCCGTTGAGGTCCTGCAGCGCTCAGGGATTGGGCAGATACTTTCACCCAGCGTGTACAGAATTGCTGCCA
ATCGCCTGAGACGAGGAAAAAGTGTGACACCCAATTACCTGCTCAACCTCCTGAAGTCCAGGGGTGAGTC
AGGAGAGGCCCTGGAAAAGAAGATTGAGAAAGAGAGTAAGAAGAAAGAGGCAGATTATGCCGACACTCCT
CTGAAACCTAAGTACGCCACCGGCCGCGCCCCGTATGCACGCACCGTTCTCAAGAAGGTGGTCGAGGAAA
TACTGGATGGGGAGGATCCTACCCGGCCAGCCAGGGGCGAGGCTCACCCTGACGGGGAATTGAAAGCCCA
CGATGGGTGTCTGTATTGTCTTCTTGATACCGACTCCAGCGTAAATCAGCACCAGAAGGAGCGGCGGCTG
GATACCATGACTAATAACCATCTCGTGAGACACAGGATGCTCATCCTCGACAGACTGCTCAAAGACCTCA
TTCAGGACTTTGCCGATGGACAAAAGGACAGGATCTCCAGGGTGTGCGTCGAAGTCGGCAAAGAACTGAC
AACATTTTCAGCCATGGACTCTAAGAAGATTCAGAGAGAGCTCACGCTTAGGCAGAAGTCACACACTGAC
GCTGTCAATAGACTCAAGAGAAAGCTGCCTGGAAAAGCCCTTAGCGCAAATCTGATAAGGAAGTGCCGGA
TCGCCATGGACATGAACTGGACCTGCCCCTTTACGGGTGCGACGTACGGAGATCATGAGCTGGAGAACCT
GGAACTGGAGCACATCGTTCCTCACAGCTTTCGCCAATCTAACGCGCTGTCATCCCTGGTGCTCACCTGG
CCTGGCGTCAATCGCATGAAGGGGCAACGGACAGGATACGACTTCGTTGAGCAGGAACAGGAAAATCCCG
TGCCAGATAAGCCCAACCTGCACATTTGTTCCTTGAATAACTATCGCGAACTGGTGGAGAAACTCGACGA
TAAGAAAGGGCATGAGGACGACAGAAGGCGCAAGAAGAAACGGAAGGCCCTTCTTATGGTGAGAGGATTG
AGCCACAAGCATCAGTCACAGAATCATGAGGCTATGAAGGAGATTGGAATGACCGAGGGCATGATGACAC
AGTCCTCACATCTTATGAAGCTCGCTTGTAAATCAATCAAGACATCACTGCCCGACGCACATATCGATAT
GATCCCCGGCGCCGTTACCGCCGAGGTGAGAAAGGCCTGGGATGTATTCGGAGTTTTCAAGGAGCTCTGT
CCCGAGGCCGCAGATCCTGATAGCGGGAAGATCCTCAAGGAAAACCTGCGCTCACTTACGCATCTGCATC
ACGCACTTGATGCCTGCGTACTGGGGCTGATCCCATATATTATCCCTGCTCATCATAATGGTCTTCTGCG
GCGAGTGCTGGCTATGCGACGCATCCCAGAGAAGCTGATACCCCAGGTGCGGCCTGTCGCAAATCAGCGG
CATTACGTGTTGAATGACGATGGACGAATGATGCTGAGGGACCTCAGCGCCTCCCTGAAGGAGAACATCC
GCGAGCAGCTGATGGAGCAACGGGTGATCCAGCATGTGCCGGCAGACATGGGCGGAGCCCTGCTGAAAGA
AACTATGCAAAGAGTCTTGTCTGTGGATGGATCTGGAGAAGACGCAATGGTAAGTCTGTCCAAGAAGAAG
GACGGCAAAAAGGAGAAGAACCAGGTGAAGGCCTCCAAATTGGTCGGGGTGTTCCCCGAAGGGCCATCAA
AACTTAAGGCACTTAAGGCTGCCATCGAGATCGACGGCAACTACGGAGTGGCATTGGATCCGAAACCTGT
CGTGATCAGACACATCAAAGTGTTTAAAAGAATCATGGCGCTGAAGGAGCAGAACGGTGGTAAGCCGGTT
AGGATCCTGAAGAAGGGAATGTTGATTCACCTGACCTCCTCAAAAGATCCTAAGCACGCCGGGGTCTGGA
GAATTGAGTCTATCCAGGATTCAAAGGGGGGGGTCAAGCTCGACCTGCAGAGGGCTCATTGCGCCGTGCC
AAAAAATAAGACACACGAATGCAATTGGAGGGAGGTCGACCTGATCTCACTGCTCAAAAAGTACCAGATG
AAGAGGTACCCAACTTCATATACGGGCACCCCAAGAAGCAGGGCTGACCCCAAGAAGAAGAGGAAGGTGA
GGTCCGGCGGCGGAGAGGGCAGAGGAAGTCTTCTAACATGCGGTGACGTGGAGGAGAATCCCGGCCCAAT
GGTGAGCAAGGGCGAGGAGCTGTTCACCGGGGTGGTGCCCATCCTGGTCGAGCTGGACGGCGACGTAAAC
GGCCACAAGTTCAGCGTGTCCGGCGAGGGCGAGGGCGATGCCACCTACGGCAAGCTGACCCTGAAGTTCA
TCTGCACCACCGGCAAGCTGCCCGTGCCCTGGCCCACCCTCGTGACCACCCTGACCTACGGCGTGCAGTG
CTTCAGCCGCTACCCCGACCACATGAAGCAGCACGACTTCTTCAAGTCCGCCATGCCCGAAGGCTACGTC
CAGGAGCGCACCATCTTCTTCAAGGACGACGGCAACTACAAGACCCGCGCCGAGGTGAAGTTCGAGGGCG
ACACCCTGGTGAACCGCATCGAGCTGAAGGGCATCGACTTCAAGGAGGACGGCAACATCCTGGGGCACAA
GCTGGAGTACAACTACAACAGCCACAACGTCTATATCATGGCCGACAAGCAGAAGAACGGCATCAAGGTG
AACTTCAAGATCCGCCACAACATCGAGGACGGCAGCGTGCAGCTCGCCGACCACTACCAGCAGAACACCC
CCATCGGCGACGGCCCCGTGCTGCTGCCCGACAACCACTACCTGAGCACCCAGTCCGCCCTGAGCAAAGA
CCCCAACGAGAAGCGCGATCACATGGTCCTGCTGGAGTTCGTGACCGCCGCCGGGATCACTCTCGGCATG
GACGAGCTGTACAAGTAACTGCAGCGCGGGGATCTCATGCTGGAGTTCTTCGCCCACCCCAACTTGTTTA
TTGCAGCTTATAATGGTTACAAATAAAGCAATAGCATCACAAATTTCACAAATAAAGCATTTTTTTCACT
GCATTCTAGTTGTGGTTTGTCCAAACTCATCAATGTATCTTATCATGTCTGTATACCGTCGACCTCTAGC
TAGAGCTTGGCGTAATCATGGTCATAGCTGTTTCCTGTGTGAAATTGTTATCCGCTCACAATTCCACACA
ACATACGAGCCGGAAGCATAAAGTGTAAAGCCTAGGGTGCCTAATGAGTGAGCTAACTCACATTAATTGC
GTTGCGCTCACTGCCCGCTTTCCAGTCGGGAAACCTGTCGTGCCAGCTGCATTAATGAATCGGCCAACGC
GCGGGGAGAGGCGGTTTGCGTATTGGGCGCTCTTCCGCTTCCTCGCTCACTGACTCGCTGCGCTCGGTCG
TTCGGCTGCGGCGAGCGGTATCAGCTCACTCAAAGGCGGTAATACGGTTATCCACAGAATCAGGGGATAA
CGCAGGAAAGAACATGTGAGCAAAAGGCCAGCAAAAGGCCAGGAACCGTAAAAAGGCCGCGTTGCTGGCG
TTTTTCCATAGGCTCCGCCCCCCTGACGAGCATCACAAAAATCGACGCTCAAGTCAGAGGTGGCGAAACC
CGACAGGACTATAAAGATACCAGGCGTTTCCCCCTGGAAGCTCCCTCGTGCGCTCTCCTGTTCCGACCCT
GCCGCTTACCGGATACCTGTCCGCCTTTCTCCCTTCGGGAAGCGTGGCGCTTTCTCATAGCTCACGCTGT
AGGTATCTCAGTTCGGTGTAGGTCGTTCGCTCCAAGCTGGGCTGTGTGCACGAACCCCCCGTTCAGCCCG
ACCGCTGCGCCTTATCCGGTAACTATCGTCTTGAGTCCAACCCGGTAAGACACGACTTATCGCCACTGGC
AGCAGCCACTGGTAACAGGATTAGCAGAGCGAGGTATGTAGGCGGTGCTACAGAGTTCTTGAAGTGGTGG
CCTAACTACGGCTACACTAGAAGAACAGTATTTGGTATCTGCGCTCTGCTGAAGCCAGTTACCTTCGGAA
AAAGAGTTGGTAGCTCTTGATCCGGCAAACAAACCACCGCTGGTAGCGGTGGTTTTTTTGTTTGCAAGCA
GCAGATTACGCGCAGAAAAAAAGGATCTCAAGAAGATCCTTTGATCTTTTCTACGGGGTCTGACGCTCAG
TGGAACGAAAACTCACGTTAAGGGATTTTGGTCATGAGATTATCAAAAAGGATCTTCACCTAGATCCTTT
TAAATTAAAAATGAAGTTTTAAATCAATCTAAAGTATATATGAGTAAACTTGGTCTGACAGTTACCAATG
CTTAATCAGTGAGGCACCTATCTCAGCGATCTGTCTATTTCGTTCATCCATAGTTGCCTGACTCCCCGTC
GTGTAGATAACTACGATACGGGAGGGCTTACCATCTGGCCCCAGTGCTGCAATGATACCGCGAGACCCAC
GCTCACCGGCTCCAGATTTATCAGCAATAAACCAGCCAGCCGGAAGGGCCGAGCGCAGAAGTGGTCCTGC
AACTTTATCCGCCTCCATCCAGTCTATTAATTGTTGCCGGGAAGCTAGAGTAAGTAGTTCGCCAGTTAAT
AGTTTGCGCAACGTTGTTGCCATTGCTACAGGCATCGTGGTGTCACGCTCGTCGTTTGGTATGGCTTCAT
TCAGCTCCGGTTCCCAACGATCAAGGCGAGTTACATGATCCCCCATGTTGTGCAAAAAAGCGGTTAGCTC
CTTCGGTCCTCCGATCGTTGTCAGAAGTAAGTTGGCCGCAGTGTTATCACTCATGGTTATGGCAGCACTG
CATAATTCTCTTACTGTCATGCCATCCGTAAGATGCTTTTCTGTGACTGGTGAGTACTCAACCAAGTCAT
TCTGAGAATAGTGTATGCGGCGACCGAGTTGCTCTTGCCCGGCGTCAATACGGGATAATACCGCGCCACA
TAGCAGAACTTTAAAAGTGCTCATCATTGGAAAACGTTCTTCGGGGCGAAAACTCTCAAGGATCTTACCG
CTGTTGAGATCCAGTTCGATGTAACCCACTCGTGCACCCAACTGATCTTCAGCATCTTTTACTTTCACCA
GCGTTTCTGGGTGAGCAAAAACAGGAAGGCAAAATGCCGCAAAAAAGGGAATAAGGGCGACACGGAAATG
TTGAATACTCATACTCTTCCTTTTTCAATATTATTGAAGCATTTATCAGGGTTATTGTCTCATGAGCGGA
TACATATTTGAATGTATTTAGAAAAATAAACAAATAGGGGTTCCGCGCACATTTCCCCGAAAAGTGCCAC
CTGACGTCGACGGATCGGGAGATCGATCTCCCGATCCCCTAGGGTCGACTCTCAGTACAATCTGCTCTGA
TGCCGCATAGTTAAGCCAGTATCTGCTCCCTGCTTGTGTGTTGGAGGTCGCTGAGTAGTGCGCGAGCAAA
ATTTAAGCTACAACAAGGCAAGGCTTGACCGACAATTGCATGAAGAATCTGCTTAGGGTTAGGCGTTTTG
CGCTGCTTCGCGATGTACGGGCCAGATATACGCGTTGACATTGATTATTGACTAGTTATTAATAGTAATC
AATTACGGGGTCATTAGTTCATAGCCCATATATGGAGTTCCGCGTTACATAACTTACGGTAAATGGCCCG
CCTGGCTGACCGCCCAACGACCCCCGCCCATTGACGTCAATAATGACGTATGTTCCCATAGTAACGCCAA
TAGGGACTTTCCATTGACGTCAATGGGTGGAGTATTTACGGTAAACTGCCCACTTGGCAGTACATCAAGT
GTATCATATGCCAAGTACGCCCCCTATTGACGTCAATGACGGTAAATGGCCCGCCTGGCATTATGCCCAG
TACATGACCTTATGGGACTTTCCTACTTGGCAGTACATCTACGTATTAGTCATCGCTATTACCATGGTCG
AGGTGAGCCCCACGTTCTGCTTCACTCTCCCCATCTCCCCCCCCTCCCCACCCCCAATTTTGTATTTATT
TATTTTTTAATTATTTTGTGCAGCGATGGGGGCGGGGGGGGGGGGGGGGGCGCGCGCC
Features (pLannotate 1.2.2; 17 found; start..end, strand, type, name):
      1..104     +  promoter       chicken β-actin promoter (fragment): contains a 21-bp deletion relative to the standard chicken β-actin promoter
    105..490     +  intron         chimeric intron (fragment): chimera between introns from chicken β-actin and rabbit β-globin
    489..526     -  CDS            VC155 (fragment): C-terminal fragment of mVenus for use in bimolecular fluorescence complementation (BiFC) (Kodama and Hu, 2010)
    523..1147    +  intron         chimeric intron (fragment): chimera between introns from chicken β-actin and rabbit β-globin
   1145..1201    +  CDS            HBB (fragment): HBB_LEPEU - Experimental evidence at protein level: Swiss-Prot protein existence level 1. Involved in oxygen transport from the lung to the various peripheral tissues. From Lepus europaeus (European hare).
   4619..5338    +  CDS            EGFP: the original enhanced GFP (Yang et al., 1996) mammalian codon-optimized
   5381..5502    +  polyA_signal   SV40 poly(A) signal: SV40 polyadenylation signal
   5575..5591    -  protein_bind   lac operator: The lac repressor binds to the lac operator to inhibit transcription in E. coli. This inhibition can be relieved by adding lactose or isopropyl-β-D-thiogalactopyranoside (IPTG). lac repressor encoded by lacI
   5599..5629    -  promoter       lac promoter: promoter for the E. coli lac operon
   5644..5665    -  protein_bind   CAP binding site: CAP binding activates transcription in the presence of cAMP. E. coli catabolite activator protein
   5678..5770    -  CDS            lacI (fragment): lac repressor; lacI; The lac repressor binds to the lac operator to inhibit transcription in E. coli. This inhibition can be relieved by adding lactose or isopropyl-β-D-thiogalactopyranoside (IPTG).
   5953..6541    -  rep_origin     ori: high-copy-number ColE1/pMB1/pBR322/pUC origin of replication
   6712..7572    -  CDS            AmpR: β-lactamase; bla; confers resistance to ampicillin, carbenicillin, and related antibiotics
   7573..7677    -  promoter       AmpR promoter: bla
   7748..7792    -  misc_feature   bom (fragment): basis of mobility region from pBR322
   7947..8326    +  enhancer       CMV enhancer: human cytomegalovirus immediate early enhancer
   8328..8458    +  promoter       chicken β-actin promoter (fragment): No description available
