>Addgene plasmid #103071 | pCAG-B2UP49_GFP | depositor full sequence | sequence record 209831 | Full Sequence
ACATAACTTACGGTAAATGGCCCGCCTGGCTGACCGCCCAACGACCCCCGCCCATTGACGTCAATAATGA
CGTATGTTCCCATAGTAACGCCAATAGGGACTTTCCATTGACGTCAATGGGTGGAGTATTTACGGTAAAC
TGCCCACTTGGCAGTACATCAAGTGTATCATATGCCAAGTACGCCCCCTATTGACGTCAATGACGGTAAA
TGGCCCGCCTGGCATTATGCCCAGTACATGACCTTATGGGACTTTCCTACTTGGCAGTACATCTACGTAT
TAGTCATCGCTATTACCATGGTCGAGGTGAGCCCCACGTTCTGCTTCACTCTCCCCATCTCCCCCCCCTC
CCCACCCCCAATTTTGTATTTATTTATTTTTTAATTATTTTGTGCAGCGATGGGGGCGGGGGGGGGGGGG
GGGGCGCGCGCCAGGCGGGGCGGGGCGGGGCGAGGGGCGGGGCGGGGCGAGGCGGAGAGGTGCGGCGGCA
GCCAATCAGAGCGGCGCGCTCCGAAAGTTTCCTTTTATGGCGAGGCGGCGGCGGCGGCGGCCCTATAAAA
AGCGAAGCGCGCGGCGGGCGGGAGTCGCTGCGCGCTGCCTTCGCCCCGTGCCCCGCTCCGCGCCGCCTCG
CGCCGCCCGCCCCGGCTCTGACTGACCGCGTTACTCCCACAGGTGAGCGGGCGGGACGGCCCTTCTCCTC
CGGGCTGTAATTAGCGCTTGGTTTAATGACGGCTTGTTTCTTTTCTGTGGCTGCGTGAAAGCCTTGAGGG
GCTCCGGGAGGGCCCTTTGTGCGGGGGGAGCGGCTCGGGGGGTGCGTGCGTGTGTGTGTGCGTGGGGAGC
GCCGCGTGCGGCTCCGCGCTGCCCGGCGGCTGTGAGCGCTGCGGGCGCGGCGCGGGGCTTTGTGCGCTCC
GCAGTGTGCGCGAGGGGAGCGCGGCCGGGGGCGGTGCCCCGCGGTGCGGGGGGGGTTGTCGGGCAGCAGC
ACGGGGCCGTCGCCGATGGGGAACAAAGGCTGCGTGCGGGGTGTGTGCGTGGGGGGGTGAGCAGGGGGTG
TGGGCGCGTCGGTCGGGCTGCAACCCCCCCTGCACCCCCCTCCCCGAGTTGCTGAGCACGGCCCGGCTTC
GGGTGCGGGGCTCCGTACGGGGCGTGGCGCGGGGCTCGCCGTGCCGGGCGGGGGGTGGCGGCAGGTGGGG
GTGCCGGGCGGGGCGGGGCCGCCTCGGGCCGGGGAGGGCTCGGGGGAGGGGCGCGGCGGCCCCCGGAGCG
CCGGCGGCTGTCGAGGCGCGGCGAGCCGCAGCCATTGCCTTTTATGGTAATCGTGCGAGAGGGCGCAGGG
ACTTCCTTTGTCCCAAATCTGTGCGGAGCCGAAATCTGGGAGGCGCCGCCGCACCCCCTCTAGCGGGCGC
GGGGCGAAGCGGTGCGGCGCCGGCAGGAAGGAAATGGGCGGGGAGGGCCTTCGTGCGTCGCCGCGCCGCC
GTCCCCTTCTCCCTCTCCAGCCTCGGGGCTGTCCGCGGGGGGACGGCTGCCTTCGGGGGGGACGGGGCAG
GGCGGGGTTCGGCTTCTGGCGTGTGACCGGCGGCTCTAGCGCCTCTGCTAACCATGTTCATGCCTTCTTC
TTTTTCCTACAGCTCCTGGGCAACGTGCTGGTTATTGTGCTGTCTCATCATTTTGGCAAAGAATTCGCGG
CCGCCACCATGTCAAGGAGCCTCACTTTCAGCTTCGACATCGGTTACGCTTCCATTGGGTGGGCCGTGAT
TGCTAGTGCCTCCCATGACGACGCCGATCCTTCTGTGTGTGGGTGCGGAACGGTGCTGTTTCCAAAGGAT
GACTGTCAGGCATTCAAAAGGAGAGAGTATAGAAGGCTGCGCAGGAACATCCGAAGTCGCAGAGTCCGGA
TCGAGCGGATCGGGAGACTCCTTGTGCAAGCTCAGATCATCACACCCGAAATGAAAGAAACCTCCGGCCA
CCCAGCACCTTTTTACCTTGCAAGCGAGGCCCTGAAAGGGCATCGGACACTGGCTCCAATTGAATTGTGG
CACGTGCTTAGGTGGTATGCACACAACCGAGGGTATGACAACAACGCGTCTTGGTCTAACTCTCTCTCAG
AAGACGGAGGTAACGGGGAAGATACTGAGCGCGTCAAACACGCTCAGGATCTGATGGACAAGCACGGAAC
CGCAACCATGGCCGAAACCATCTGTCGGGAGCTTAAGCTGGAGGAGGGAAAGGCGGATGCCCCCATGGAG
GTGAGTACGCCGGCTTACAAAAATCTGAATACTGCGTTTCCCAGGCTGATCGTTGAGAAGGAGGTGAGAC
GGATTCTCGAGCTGAGTGCGCCCCTGATCCCAGGGCTGACAGCCGAGATCATTGAGCTGATCGCCCAACA
CCATCCTTTGACGACAGAACAGCGGGGGGTGCTGCTGCAGCACGGTATCAAGCTCGCACGAAGGTATCGC
GGCAGTCTCCTTTTTGGCCAACTGATACCACGGTTCGACAACCGAATTATCAGCAGATGCCCTGTAACAT
GGGCGCAGGTCTATGAGGCCGAGCTGAAGAAAGGGAATAGCGAGCAGTCCGCTAGAGAACGAGCTGAAAA
ATTGTCTAAGGTCCCCACGGCCAATTGCCCTGAATTTTACGAGTATCGCATGGCCCGCATTCTGTGCAAC
ATCCGGGCCGACGGTGAACCTCTCTCTGCGGAAATCAGAAGGGAGCTGATGAATCAGGCACGCCAAGAGG
GGAAACTGACCAAGGCCTCCCTGGAGAAAGCCATAAGTTCTAGACTGGGGAAGGAAACTGAAACCAACGT
CAGCAATTACTTCACCCTTCATCCCGACTCCGAAGAGGCACTGTACTTGAATCCCGCCGTTGAGGTCCTG
CAGCGCTCAGGGATTGGGCAGATACTTTCACCCAGCGTGTACAGAATTGCTGCCAATCGCCTGAGACGAG
GAAAAAGTGTGACACCCAATTACCTGCTCAACCTCCTGAAGTCCAGGGGTGAGTCAGGAGAGGCCCTGGA
AAAGAAGATTGAGAAAGAGAGTAAGAAGAAAGAGGCAGATTATGCCGACACTCCTCTGAAACCTAAGTAC
GCCACCGGCCGCGCCCCGTATGCACGCACCGTTCTCAAGAAGGTGGTCGAGGAAATACTGGATGGGGAGG
ATCCTACCCGGCCAGCCAGGGGCGAGGCTCACCCTGACGGGGAATTGAAAGCCCACGATGGGTGTCTGTA
TTGTCTTCTTGATACCGACTCCAGCGTAAATCAGCACCAGAAGGAGCGGCGGCTGGATACCATGACTAAT
AACCATCTCGTGAGACACAGGATGCTCATCCTCGACAGACTGCTCAAAGACCTCATTCAGGACTTTGCCG
ATGGACAAAAGGACAGGATCTCCAGGGTGTGCGTCGAAGTCGGCAAAGAACTGACAACATTTTCAGCCAT
GGACTCTAAGAAGATTCAGAGAGAGCTCACGCTTAGGCAGAAGTCACACACTGACGCTGTCAATAGACTC
AAGAGAAAGCTGCCTGGAAAAGCCCTTAGCGCAAATCTGATAAGGAAGTGCCGGATCGCCATGGACATGA
ACTGGACCTGCCCCTTTACGGGTGCGACGTACGGAGATCATGAGCTGGAGAACCTGGAACTGGAGCACAT
CGTTCCTCACAGCTTTCGCCAATCTAACGCGCTGTCATCCCTGGTGCTCACCTGGCCTGGCGTCAATCGC
ATGAAGGGGCAACGGACAGGATACGACTTCGTTGAGCAGGAACAGGAAAATCCCGTGCCAGATAAGCCCA
ACCTGCACATTTGTTCCTTGAATAACTATCGCGAACTGGTGGAGAAACTCGACGATAAGAAAGGGCATGA
GGACGACAGAAGGCGCAAGAAGAAACGGAAGGCCCTTCTTATGGTGAGAGGATTGAGCCACAAGCATCAG
TCACAGAATCATGAGGCTATGAAGGAGATTGGAATGACCGAGGGCATGATGACACAGTCCTCACATCTTA
TGAAGCTCGCTTGTAAATCAATCAAGACATCACTGCCCGACGCACATATCGATATGATCCCCGGCGCCGT
TACCGCCGAGGTGAGAAAGGCCTGGGATGTATTCGGAGTTTTCAAGGAGCTCTGTCCCGAGGCCGCAGAT
CCTGATAGCGGGAAGATCCTCAAGGAAAACCTGCGCTCACTTACGCATCTGCATCACGCACTTGATGCCT
GCGTACTGGGGCTGATCCCATATATTATCCCTGCTCATCATAATGGTCTTCTGCGGCGAGTGCTGGCTAT
GCGACGCATCCCAGAGAAGCTGATACCCCAGGTGCGGCCTGTCGCAAATCAGCGGCATTACGTGTTGAAT
GACGATGGACGAATGATGCTGAGGGACCTCAGCGCCTCCCTGAAGGAGAACATCCGCGAGCAGCTGATGG
AGCAACGGGTGATCCAGCATGTGCCGGCAGACATGGGCGGAGCCCTGCTGAAAGAAACTATGCAAAGAGT
CTTGTCTGTGGATGGATCTGGAGAAGACGCAATGGTAAGTCTGTCCAAGAAGAAGGACGGCAAAAAGGAG
AAGAACCAGGTGAAGGCCTCCAAATTGGTCGGGGTGTTCCCCGAAGGGCCATCAAAACTTAAGGCACTTA
AGGCTGCCATCGAGATCGACGGCAACTACGGAGTGGCATTGGATCCGAAACCTGTCGTGATCAGACACAT
CAAAGTGTTTAAAAGAATCATGGCGCTGAAGGAGCAGAACGGTGGTAAGCCGGTTAGGATCCTGAAGAAG
GGAATGTTGATTCACCTGACCTCCTCAAAAGATCCTAAGCACGCCGGGGTCTGGAGAATTGAGTCTATCC
AGGATTCAAAGGGGGGGGTCAAGCTCGACCTGCAGAGGGCTCATTGCGCCGTGCCAAAAAATAAGACACA
CGAATGCAATTGGAGGGAGGTCGACCTGATCTCACTGCTCAAAAAGTACCAGATGAAGAGGTACCCAACT
TCATATACGGGCACCCCAAGAAGCAGGGCTGACCCCAAGAAGAAGAGGAAGGTGAGGTCCGGCGGCGGAG
AGGGCAGAGGAAGTCTTCTAACATGCGGTGACGTGGAGGAGAATCCCGGCCCAATGGTGAGCAAGGGCGA
GGAGCTGTTCACCGGGGTGGTGCCCATCCTGGTCGAGCTGGACGGCGACGTAAACGGCCACAAGTTCAGC
GTGTCCGGCGAGGGCGAGGGCGATGCCACCTACGGCAAGCTGACCCTGAAGTTCATCTGCACCACCGGCA
AGCTGCCCGTGCCCTGGCCCACCCTCGTGACCACCCTGACCTACGGCGTGCAGTGCTTCAGCCGCTACCC
CGACCACATGAAGCAGCACGACTTCTTCAAGTCCGCCATGCCCGAAGGCTACGTCCAGGAGCGCACCATC
TTCTTCAAGGACGACGGCAACTACAAGACCCGCGCCGAGGTGAAGTTCGAGGGCGACACCCTGGTGAACC
GCATCGAGCTGAAGGGCATCGACTTCAAGGAGGACGGCAACATCCTGGGGCACAAGCTGGAGTACAACTA
CAACAGCCACAACGTCTATATCATGGCCGACAAGCAGAAGAACGGCATCAAGGTGAACTTCAAGATCCGC
CACAACATCGAGGACGGCAGCGTGCAGCTCGCCGACCACTACCAGCAGAACACCCCCATCGGCGACGGCC
CCGTGCTGCTGCCCGACAACCACTACCTGAGCACCCAGTCCGCCCTGAGCAAAGACCCCAACGAGAAGCG
CGATCACATGGTCCTGCTGGAGTTCGTGACCGCCGCCGGGATCACTCTCGGCATGGACGAGCTGTACAAG
TAACTGCAGCGCGGGGATCTCATGCTGGAGTTCTTCGCCCACCCCAACTTGTTTATTGCAGCTTATAATG
GTTACAAATAAAGCAATAGCATCACAAATTTCACAAATAAAGCATTTTTTTCACTGCATTCTAGTTGTGG
TTTGTCCAAACTCATCAATGTATCTTATCATGTCTGTATACCGTCGACCTCTAGCTAGAGCTTGGCGTAA
TCATGGTCATAGCTGTTTCCTGTGTGAAATTGTTATCCGCTCACAATTCCACACAACATACGAGCCGGAA
GCATAAAGTGTAAAGCCTAGGGTGCCTAATGAGTGAGCTAACTCACATTAATTGCGTTGCGCTCACTGCC
CGCTTTCCAGTCGGGAAACCTGTCGTGCCAGCTGCATTAATGAATCGGCCAACGCGCGGGGAGAGGCGGT
TTGCGTATTGGGCGCTCTTCCGCTTCCTCGCTCACTGACTCGCTGCGCTCGGTCGTTCGGCTGCGGCGAG
CGGTATCAGCTCACTCAAAGGCGGTAATACGGTTATCCACAGAATCAGGGGATAACGCAGGAAAGAACAT
GTGAGCAAAAGGCCAGCAAAAGGCCAGGAACCGTAAAAAGGCCGCGTTGCTGGCGTTTTTCCATAGGCTC
CGCCCCCCTGACGAGCATCACAAAAATCGACGCTCAAGTCAGAGGTGGCGAAACCCGACAGGACTATAAA
GATACCAGGCGTTTCCCCCTGGAAGCTCCCTCGTGCGCTCTCCTGTTCCGACCCTGCCGCTTACCGGATA
CCTGTCCGCCTTTCTCCCTTCGGGAAGCGTGGCGCTTTCTCATAGCTCACGCTGTAGGTATCTCAGTTCG
GTGTAGGTCGTTCGCTCCAAGCTGGGCTGTGTGCACGAACCCCCCGTTCAGCCCGACCGCTGCGCCTTAT
CCGGTAACTATCGTCTTGAGTCCAACCCGGTAAGACACGACTTATCGCCACTGGCAGCAGCCACTGGTAA
CAGGATTAGCAGAGCGAGGTATGTAGGCGGTGCTACAGAGTTCTTGAAGTGGTGGCCTAACTACGGCTAC
ACTAGAAGAACAGTATTTGGTATCTGCGCTCTGCTGAAGCCAGTTACCTTCGGAAAAAGAGTTGGTAGCT
CTTGATCCGGCAAACAAACCACCGCTGGTAGCGGTGGTTTTTTTGTTTGCAAGCAGCAGATTACGCGCAG
AAAAAAAGGATCTCAAGAAGATCCTTTGATCTTTTCTACGGGGTCTGACGCTCAGTGGAACGAAAACTCA
CGTTAAGGGATTTTGGTCATGAGATTATCAAAAAGGATCTTCACCTAGATCCTTTTAAATTAAAAATGAA
GTTTTAAATCAATCTAAAGTATATATGAGTAAACTTGGTCTGACAGTTACCAATGCTTAATCAGTGAGGC
ACCTATCTCAGCGATCTGTCTATTTCGTTCATCCATAGTTGCCTGACTCCCCGTCGTGTAGATAACTACG
ATACGGGAGGGCTTACCATCTGGCCCCAGTGCTGCAATGATACCGCGAGACCCACGCTCACCGGCTCCAG
ATTTATCAGCAATAAACCAGCCAGCCGGAAGGGCCGAGCGCAGAAGTGGTCCTGCAACTTTATCCGCCTC
CATCCAGTCTATTAATTGTTGCCGGGAAGCTAGAGTAAGTAGTTCGCCAGTTAATAGTTTGCGCAACGTT
GTTGCCATTGCTACAGGCATCGTGGTGTCACGCTCGTCGTTTGGTATGGCTTCATTCAGCTCCGGTTCCC
AACGATCAAGGCGAGTTACATGATCCCCCATGTTGTGCAAAAAAGCGGTTAGCTCCTTCGGTCCTCCGAT
CGTTGTCAGAAGTAAGTTGGCCGCAGTGTTATCACTCATGGTTATGGCAGCACTGCATAATTCTCTTACT
GTCATGCCATCCGTAAGATGCTTTTCTGTGACTGGTGAGTACTCAACCAAGTCATTCTGAGAATAGTGTA
TGCGGCGACCGAGTTGCTCTTGCCCGGCGTCAATACGGGATAATACCGCGCCACATAGCAGAACTTTAAA
AGTGCTCATCATTGGAAAACGTTCTTCGGGGCGAAAACTCTCAAGGATCTTACCGCTGTTGAGATCCAGT
TCGATGTAACCCACTCGTGCACCCAACTGATCTTCAGCATCTTTTACTTTCACCAGCGTTTCTGGGTGAG
CAAAAACAGGAAGGCAAAATGCCGCAAAAAAGGGAATAAGGGCGACACGGAAATGTTGAATACTCATACT
CTTCCTTTTTCAATATTATTGAAGCATTTATCAGGGTTATTGTCTCATGAGCGGATACATATTTGAATGT
ATTTAGAAAAATAAACAAATAGGGGTTCCGCGCACATTTCCCCGAAAAGTGCCACCTGACGTCGACGGAT
CGGGAGATCGATCTCCCGATCCCCTAGGGTCGACTCTCAGTACAATCTGCTCTGATGCCGCATAGTTAAG
CCAGTATCTGCTCCCTGCTTGTGTGTTGGAGGTCGCTGAGTAGTGCGCGAGCAAAATTTAAGCTACAACA
AGGCAAGGCTTGACCGACAATTGCATGAAGAATCTGCTTAGGGTTAGGCGTTTTGCGCTGCTTCGCGATG
TACGGGCCAGATATACGCGTTGACATTGATTATTGACTAGTTATTAATAGTAATCAATTACGGGGTCATT
AGTTCATAGCCCATATATGGAGTTCCGCGTT
Features (pLannotate 1.2.2; 16 found; start..end, strand, type, name):
    302..580     +  promoter       chicken β-actin promoter: No description available
    581..965     +  intron         chimeric intron (fragment): chimera between introns from chicken β-actin and rabbit β-globin
    964..1001    -  CDS            VC155 (fragment): C-terminal fragment of mVenus for use in bimolecular fluorescence complementation (BiFC) (Kodama and Hu, 2010)
    998..1622    +  intron         chimeric intron (fragment): chimera between introns from chicken β-actin and rabbit β-globin
   1620..1676    +  CDS            HBB (fragment): HBB_LEPEU - Experimental evidence at protein level: Swiss-Prot protein existence level 1. Involved in oxygen transport from the lung to the various peripheral tissues. From Lepus europaeus (European hare).
   5094..5813    +  CDS            EGFP: the original enhanced GFP (Yang et al., 1996) mammalian codon-optimized
   5856..5977    +  polyA_signal   SV40 poly(A) signal: SV40 polyadenylation signal
   6050..6066    -  protein_bind   lac operator: The lac repressor binds to the lac operator to inhibit transcription in E. coli. This inhibition can be relieved by adding lactose or isopropyl-β-D-thiogalactopyranoside (IPTG). lac repressor encoded by lacI
   6074..6104    -  promoter       lac promoter: promoter for the E. coli lac operon
   6119..6140    -  protein_bind   CAP binding site: CAP binding activates transcription in the presence of cAMP. E. coli catabolite activator protein
   6153..6245    -  CDS            lacI (fragment): lac repressor; lacI; The lac repressor binds to the lac operator to inhibit transcription in E. coli. This inhibition can be relieved by adding lactose or isopropyl-β-D-thiogalactopyranoside (IPTG).
   6428..7016    -  rep_origin     ori: high-copy-number ColE1/pMB1/pBR322/pUC origin of replication
   7187..8047    -  CDS            AmpR: β-lactamase; bla; confers resistance to ampicillin, carbenicillin, and related antibiotics
   8048..8152    -  promoter       AmpR promoter: bla
   8223..8267    -  misc_feature   bom (fragment): basis of mobility region from pBR322
   8422..300     +  enhancer       CMV enhancer (across the origin): human cytomegalovirus immediate early enhancer
