[The description below was written by a language model from this plasmid's Addgene catalogue record and pLannotate feature annotations shown in this document.]
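Description:
pCAG-B2UP49_GFP is a mammalian expression plasmid for CRISPR work, built by Gibson assembly on the pCas9_GFP backbone. It carries a human codon-optimized coding sequence of about 3.3 kb for the Cas9 orthologue B2UP49 from Akkermansia muciniphila (strain ATCC BAA-835). In bacteria it is maintained as a high-copy plasmid through a ColE1/pUC-type origin and selected with ampicillin via the β-lactamase gene. Remnants of a lac promoter/operator region and a pBR322 bom fragment are cloning-vector leftovers with no evident role in the payload.

The catalogue lists the promoter as CMV, but both annotated sequences show the composite CAG arrangement implied by the plasmid name: the CMV immediate-early enhancer joined to the chicken β-actin promoter, followed by the chimeric β-actin/rabbit β-globin intron. The short VC155 and HBB hits within and at the end of this intron are probably annotation artefacts of the intron and globin-derived sequence rather than functional coding parts. The Cas9 gene itself is not annotated. It presumably lies in the unlabelled gap of roughly 3.4 kb between the intron and EGFP, which fits the stated insert size. EGFP sits directly downstream and is followed by an SV40 polyadenylation signal, so the nuclease and reporter appear to share one transcription unit. The element linking them is not annotated, and no guide RNA cassette is recorded.

The two sequence records (a partial sequencing result of 8,458 nt and the depositor's full sequence of 8,501 nt) have different start points but show the same feature order. The plasmid is described as a Cas9 gene template that also expresses EGFP, which can mark transfected cells. It comes from a study on the high-throughput assembly of multiple cas9 gene variants from sequence-verified oligonucleotides.
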