Addgene plasmid #103071: pCAG-B2UP49_GFP
Purpose: Cas9 coding gene template with optimized sequence for human codon usage, also expresses EGFP
Depositing lab: Duhee Bang. Depositing organization: Yonsei University. Publication: High-throughput construction of multiple cas9 gene variants via assembly of high-depth tiled and sequence-verified oligonucleotides. Cho N, Seo HN, Ryu T, Kwon E, Huh S, Noh J, Yeom H, Hwang B, Ha H, Lee JH, Kwon S, Bang D. Nucleic Acids Res. 2018 May 18;46(9):e55. doi: 10.1093/nar/gky112. PubMed 29529247.
Backbone
  Vector backbone: pCas9_GFP
  Backbone manufacturer: Kiran Musunuru (Addgene plasmid # 44719)
  Vector type: Mammalian Expression, CRISPR
Growth in bacteria
  Bacterial resistance: Ampicillin, 100 μg/mL
  Growth temperature: 37°C
  Growth strain: DH5alpha
  Copy number: High Copy
Gene/Insert
  Gene/Insert name: B2UP49(Cas9 coding gene from Akkermansia muciniphila (strain ATCC BAA-835))
  Insert size (bp): 3303
  Mutation: human codon-optimized
  Promoter: CMV
  Cloning method: Gibson Cloning
  Sequencing primers: 5′ gtgctgtctcatcattttggcaaaGAATTCGCGGCCGCCACC; 3′ aGCAGGGCTGACCCCAAGAAGAAGAGGAAGGTGAGGTC
Terms and licenses: Academic/Nonprofit Terms; Industry Terms: Not Available to Industry
How to cite: pCAG-B2UP49_GFP was a gift from Duhee Bang (Addgene plasmid # 103071 ; http://n2t.net/addgene:103071 ; RRID:Addgene_103071)
