>Addgene plasmid #103071 | pCAG-B2UP49_GFP | depositor partial sequence | sequence record 195179 | B2UP49
ATGTCAAGGAGCCTCACTTTCAGCTTCGACATCGGTTACGCTTCCATTGGGTGGGCCGTGATTGCTAGTG
CCTCCCATGACGACGCCGATCCTTCTGTGTGTGGGTGCGGAACGGTGCTGTTTCCAAAGGATGACTGTCA
GGCATTCAAAAGGAGAGAGTATAGAAGGCTGCGCAGGAACATCCGAAGTCGCAGAGTCCGGATCGAGCGG
ATCGGGAGACTCCTTGTGCAAGCTCAGATCATCACACCCGAAATGAAAGAAACCTCCGGCCACCCAGCAC
CTTTTTACCTTGCAAGCGAGGCCCTGAAAGGGCATCGGACACTGGCTCCAATTGAATTGTGGCACGTGCT
TAGGTGGTATGCACACAACCGAGGGTATGACAACAACGCGTCTTGGTCTAACTCTCTCTCAGAAGACGGA
GGTAACGGGGAAGATACTGAGCGCGTCAAACACGCTCAGGATCTGATGGACAAGCACGGAACCGCAACCA
TGGCCGAAACCATCTGTCGGGAGCTTAAGCTGGAGGAGGGAAAGGCGGATGCCCCCATGGAGGTGAGTAC
GCCGGCTTACAAAAATCTGAATACTGCGTTTCCCAGGCTGATCGTTGAGAAGGAGGTGAGACGGATTCTC
GAGCTGAGTGCGCCCCTGATCCCAGGGCTGACAGCCGAGATCATTGAGCTGATCGCCCAACACCATCCTT
TGACGACAGAACAGCGGGGGGTGCTGCTGCAGCACGGTATCAAGCTCGCACGAAGGTATCGCGGCAGTCT
CCTTTTTGGCCAACTGATACCACGGTTCGACAACCGAATTATCAGCAGATGCCCTGTAACATGGGCGCAG
GTCTATGAGGCCGAGCTGAAGAAAGGGAATAGCGAGCAGTCCGCTAGAGAACGAGCTGAAAAATTGTCTA
AGGTCCCCACGGCCAATTGCCCTGAATTTTACGAGTATCGCATGGCCCGCATTCTGTGCAACATCCGGGC
CGACGGTGAACCTCTCTCTGCGGAAATCAGAAGGGAGCTGATGAATCAGGCACGCCAAGAGGGGAAACTG
ACCAAGGCCTCCCTGGAGAAAGCCATAAGTTCTAGACTGGGGAAGGAAACTGAAACCAACGTCAGCAATT
ACTTCACCCTTCATCCCGACTCCGAAGAGGCACTGTACTTGAATCCCGCCGTTGAGGTCCTGCAGCGCTC
AGGGATTGGGCAGATACTTTCACCCAGCGTGTACAGAATTGCTGCCAATCGCCTGAGACGAGGAAAAAGT
GTGACACCCAATTACCTGCTCAACCTCCTGAAGTCCAGGGGTGAGTCAGGAGAGGCCCTGGAAAAGAAGA
TTGAGAAAGAGAGTAAGAAGAAAGAGGCAGATTATGCCGACACTCCTCTGAAACCTAAGTACGCCACCGG
CCGCGCCCCGTATGCACGCACCGTTCTCAAGAAGGTGGTCGAGGAAATACTGGATGGGGAGGATCCTACC
CGGCCAGCCAGGGGCGAGGCTCACCCTGACGGGGAATTGAAAGCCCACGATGGGTGTCTGTATTGTCTTC
TTGATACCGACTCCAGCGTAAATCAGCACCAGAAGGAGCGGCGGCTGGATACCATGACTAATAACCATCT
CGTGAGACACAGGATGCTCATCCTCGACAGACTGCTCAAAGACCTCATTCAGGACTTTGCCGATGGACAA
AAGGACAGGATCTCCAGGGTGTGCGTCGAAGTCGGCAAAGAACTGACAACATTTTCAGCCATGGACTCTA
AGAAGATTCAGAGAGAGCTCACGCTTAGGCAGAAGTCACACACTGACGCTGTCAATAGACTCAAGAGAAA
GCTGCCTGGAAAAGCCCTTAGCGCAAATCTGATAAGGAAGTGCCGGATCGCCATGGACATGAACTGGACC
TGCCCCTTTACGGGTGCGACGTACGGAGATCATGAGCTGGAGAACCTGGAACTGGAGCACATCGTTCCTC
ACAGCTTTCGCCAATCTAACGCGCTGTCATCCCTGGTGCTCACCTGGCCTGGCGTCAATCGCATGAAGGG
GCAACGGACAGGATACGACTTCGTTGAGCAGGAACAGGAAAATCCCGTGCCAGATAAGCCCAACCTGCAC
ATTTGTTCCTTGAATAACTATCGCGAACTGGTGGAGAAACTCGACGATAAGAAAGGGCATGAGGACGACA
GAAGGCGCAAGAAGAAACGGAAGGCCCTTCTTATGGTGAGAGGATTGAGCCACAAGCATCAGTCACAGAA
TCATGAGGCTATGAAGGAGATTGGAATGACCGAGGGCATGATGACACAGTCCTCACATCTTATGAAGCTC
GCTTGTAAATCAATCAAGACATCACTGCCCGACGCACATATCGATATGATCCCCGGCGCCGTTACCGCCG
AGGTGAGAAAGGCCTGGGATGTATTCGGAGTTTTCAAGGAGCTCTGTCCCGAGGCCGCAGATCCTGATAG
CGGGAAGATCCTCAAGGAAAACCTGCGCTCACTTACGCATCTGCATCACGCACTTGATGCCTGCGTACTG
GGGCTGATCCCATATATTATCCCTGCTCATCATAATGGTCTTCTGCGGCGAGTGCTGGCTATGCGACGCA
TCCCAGAGAAGCTGATACCCCAGGTGCGGCCTGTCGCAAATCAGCGGCATTACGTGTTGAATGACGATGG
ACGAATGATGCTGAGGGACCTCAGCGCCTCCCTGAAGGAGAACATCCGCGAGCAGCTGATGGAGCAACGG
GTGATCCAGCATGTGCCGGCAGACATGGGCGGAGCCCTGCTGAAAGAAACTATGCAAAGAGTCTTGTCTG
TGGATGGATCTGGAGAAGACGCAATGGTAAGTCTGTCCAAGAAGAAGGACGGCAAAAAGGAGAAGAACCA
GGTGAAGGCCTCCAAATTGGTCGGGGTGTTCCCCGAAGGGCCATCAAAACTTAAGGCACTTAAGGCTGCC
ATCGAGATCGACGGCAACTACGGAGTGGCATTGGATCCGAAACCTGTCGTGATCAGACACATCAAAGTGT
TTAAAAGAATCATGGCGCTGAAGGAGCAGAACGGTGGTAAGCCGGTTAGGATCCTGAAGAAGGGAATGTT
GATTCACCTGACCTCCTCAAAAGATCCTAAGCACGCCGGGGTCTGGAGAATTGAGTCTATCCAGGATTCA
AAGGGGGGGGTCAAGCTCGACCTGCAGAGGGCTCATTGCGCCGTGCCAAAAAATAAGACACACGAATGCA
ATTGGAGGGAGGTCGACCTGATCTCACTGCTCAAAAAGTACCAGATGAAGAGGTACCCAACTTCATATAC
GGGCACCCCAAGA
